Addgene plasmid #207069: ClhN-pLSP1-Pex3-4V5-APEX2-URA
Purpose: Moderate overexpression of Pex3-4V5-APEX2 under LSP1 promoter. Marker for peroxisomes.
Depositing lab: Zhiping Xie. Depositing organization: Shanghai Jiao Tong University. Publication: A Validated Set of Ascorbate Peroxidase-Based Organelle Markers for Electron Microscopy of Saccharomyces cerevisiae. Li H, He CW, Zhu J, Xie Z. mSphere. 2022 Aug 31;7(4):e0010722. doi: 10.1128/msphere.00107-22. Epub 2022 Jun 21. PubMed 35727034.
Backbone
  Vector backbone: ClhN-URA
  Vector type: Yeast Expression
Growth in bacteria
  Bacterial resistance: Ampicillin, 100 μg/mL
  Growth temperature: 37°C
  Growth strain: DH5alpha
  Copy number: High Copy
Gene/Insert
  Gene/Insert name: Pex3
  Species: S. cerevisiae (budding yeast)
  Promoter: pLSP1
  Tag / fusion protein: 4xV5-APEX2 (C terminal on insert)
  Cloning method: Gibson Cloning
Terms and licenses: Academic/Nonprofit Terms; Industry Terms: Not Available to Industry
How to cite: ClhN-pLSP1-Pex3-4V5-APEX2-URA was a gift from Zhiping Xie (Addgene plasmid # 207069 ; http://n2t.net/addgene:207069 ; RRID:Addgene_207069)
