[The description below was written by a language model from this plasmid's Addgene catalogue record and pLannotate feature annotations shown in this document.]
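Description:
ClhN-pLSP1-Pex3-4V5-APEX2-URA is a 7.5 kb yeast expression plasmid built on the ClhN-URA backbone for marking peroxisomes in Saccharomyces cerevisiae. In E. coli it is maintained at high copy through a ColE1/pUC-type origin and selected with ampicillin via the β-lactamase gene. The feature table shows no yeast replication origin or centromere (no 2μ or CEN/ARS element). This absence, together with an annotated fragment of the yeast ULA1 gene lying upstream of the expression cassette, suggests the plasmid may be designed for chromosomal integration, although the record does not state this. Selection in yeast relies on the URA3 auxotrophic marker. URA3 is flanked by two loxP sites in the same orientation, so it could in principle be excised by Cre recombinase and the marker reused.

The payload is the full S. cerevisiae PEX3 coding sequence, which encodes a peroxisomal membrane protein. According to the catalogue entry it is driven by the LSP1 promoter to give moderate overexpression; the promoter itself is not annotated in the feature table. Pex3 is fused at its C terminus to four V5 epitopes (listed in the catalogue but not annotated, presumably lying in the gap between PEX3 and APEX2) and then to APEX2, the engineered soybean ascorbate peroxidase. A short HIV Rev-type nuclear export signal is annotated just after APEX2, and the ADH1 terminator ends the transcript. APEX2 generates an electron-dense deposit at its site of localisation, so the fusion serves as a genetically encoded peroxisome marker for electron microscopy of yeast. The V5 tags allow the fusion protein to be detected with antibodies. T7 and SP6 promoters and small lacI, rop and bom fragments are backbone remnants.
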