Features (pLannotate 1.2.2; 16 found; start..end, strand, type, name):
     27..662     -  CDS            ULA1 (fragment): ULA1_YEAST - Also known as ENR2. Experimental evidence at protein level: Swiss-Prot protein existence level 1. Regulatory subunit of the dimeric UBA3-ULA1 E1 enzyme. E1 activates NEDD8/RUB1 by first adenylating its C-terminal glycine residue with ATP, thereafter linking this residue to the side chain of the catalytic cysteine, yielding a NEDD8-UBA3 thioester and free AMP. E1 finally transfers NEDD8 to the catalytic cysteine of UBC12. From Saccharomyces cerevisiae (strain ATCC 204508 / S288c) (Baker's yeast).
   1031..2353    +  CDS            PEX3: PEX3_YEAST - Also known as PAS3 From Saccharomyces cerevisiae (strain ATCC 204508 / S288c) (Baker's yeast).
   2551..3298    +  CDS            APEX2 (fragment): soybean ascorbate peroxidase, engineered to serve as a monomeric tag for electron microscopy and live-cell proteomics (Lam et al., 2015) more active than the original APEX due to the A134P mutation
   3305..3331    +  CDS            NES: nuclear export signal from the HIV Rev protein (Fischer et al., 1995)
   3373..3560    +  terminator     ADH1 terminator: S. cerevisiae ADH1; transcription terminator for the S. cerevisiae alcohol dehydrogenase 1 (ADH1) gene
   3612..3645    -  protein_bind   loxP: Cre-mediated recombination occurs in the 8-bp core sequence (GCATACAT). Cre recombinase
   3797..4582    -  CDS            URA3: PYRF_YEAST - Experimental evidence at protein level: Swiss-Prot protein existence level 1. From Saccharomyces cerevisiae (strain ATCC 204508 / S288c) (Baker's yeast).
   5097..5130    -  protein_bind   loxP: Cre-mediated recombination occurs in the 8-bp core sequence (GCATACAT). Cre recombinase
   5184..5202    -  promoter       T7 promoter: promoter for bacteriophage T7 RNA polymerase
   5224..5277    -  CDS            lacI (fragment): lac repressor; lacI; The lac repressor binds to the lac operator to inhibit transcription in E. coli. This inhibition can be relieved by adding lactose or isopropyl-β-D-thiogalactopyranoside (IPTG).
   5460..6048    -  rep_origin     ori: high-copy-number ColE1/pMB1/pBR322/pUC origin of replication
   6219..7079    -  CDS            AmpR: β-lactamase; bla; confers resistance to ampicillin, carbenicillin, and related antibiotics
   7080..7184    -  promoter       AmpR promoter: bla
   7279..7314    +  CDS            rop (fragment): Rop protein, which maintains plasmids at low copy number; rop
   7416..7467    +  misc_feature   bom (fragment): basis of mobility region from pBR322
   7530..2       +  promoter       SP6 promoter (across the origin): promoter for bacteriophage SP6 RNA polymerase
>Addgene plasmid #207069 | ClhN-pLSP1-Pex3-4V5-APEX2-URA | addgene full sequence | sequence record 424567 | Addgene NGS Result
GAACGCGGCCGCCAGCTGAAGCTTTTACCATCCCTTTCAAGTTTTGCAATACACTTCATGAGCAAAACAG
TATATGGAATACCAGAAAACGTGGCTGTATCCATTTTACTTAGGTCAAATGTATCTACGTAATTTATTAG
TTCAGGCCAAGGGTTCTGTAACCGTAAATCATACTTCTTACTATCTGGGTGTGCTTGCAAAACAAAATGT
GTTTCTGAGAGTACCAGATATATATATCCATAAAATCCAGAGACGAAAGTGTTTAGAACAGGCGGAAACT
TTGTTCCTCTCTGCCGCCTAATCTCATTTAAATCGAGCATCGCAGTTTGCTCACCAATACAAGTCAAGAT
CACCACCGAGAAGCGGGTCCAATCATACTGAGGTTGCTGTAACGTCTTTCTAAGGTCATTTTCCTCATAT
TCTAGCTGTTTAGAAGCCAATGGCTCAAGATCTTTTTTAAGCTCTGCTAAAAACAGAGAACCCGATTGAA
CTGCACACTCTACTTTGAGCCAAGTAAGAGATGATATTCCGGCAAGCACCAGATTCTTAAAAACTTCCTG
CAGCAAAGGTGTAGCAGGTCCTACCACGCACACACGGGACCGGTTCAAACTATCTTGGCCCAATGCTCCC
CATAGTCTCAGCTGTCTATCATATCTTTCCATATTTTCATCTACGGCTGTCTAGTTGGCCTAAGAAAGAA
AGAGAGGCGACTCATTTTTTTGACGTCAATCGTCTGACTTGTCCTTCTATTTCATTGCTAGGCTAGAAAG
CTTAGCTCTTACAACCCCGCTCGTTGCAGCCGAGTGAAAAGGGGATTGCGAAAGGCGTTAGAGGGGATAA
AAAGGGGCCCTTTAAAAAAAAGACGGAAAAACCGGGAAGATGCAACGGCTAAATCGCAATATATAAACAG
GTGAGATAGAAAAGAAAAAAATCAGTTAACCTCTTTCCTCAATTCCAATGCTTGACCGTAAATTCTCTTT
ATTTGGTATACGAAAGATTAAACTTTCAAAGCTCCAACACAAGACGTACGATGGCCCCAAATCAAAGATC
ACGTTCGCTTCTGCAGAGACATCGAGGAAAGGTACTCATTTCATTGACTGGAATAGCTGCTTTATTTACC
ACAGGGTCGGTGGTAGTGTTTTTCGTGAAGAGATGGTTGTATAAACAGCAGTTACGGATTACTGAGCAAC
ACTTCATCAAAGAACAGATCAAAAGAAGGTTCGAGCAGACACAGGAAGACTCGTTGTACACAATATACGA
GCTACTTCCTGTATGGAGAATGGTTTTGAATGAAAACGATTTGAATTTGGACAGCATCGTTACCCAATTA
AAGGACCAAAAGAACCAGTTGACTAGAGCAAAGTCTAGTGAAAGCAGAGAAAGTTCGCCGTTAAAAAGTA
AAGCTGAGTTGTGGAACGAGTTAGAACTAAAGAGTTTGATCAAGCTGGTGACAGTGACGTACACAGTATC
GTCGCTGATTCTTTTAACAAGACTGCAACTAAATATCCTGACAAGAAACGAGTACCTGGACTCCGCAATA
AAATTAACCATGCAGCAGGAAAACTGCAACAAACTACAGAATAGGTTCTATAACTGGGTTACATCGTGGT
GGAGCGATCCGGAGGACAAAGCGGATGATGCAATGGTAATGGCAGCAAAAAAGTCAAAGAAAGAAGGCCA
GGAAGTGTATATTAATGAGCAAGCTTTCCTATCACTATCATGGTGGATTCTTAACAAGGGGTGGTTGAGT
TACAATGAAATAATTACAAATCAAATCGAAATTGAATTTGACGGCATACACCCAAGAGATACTCTAACGT
TAGAAGAATTTAGTTCTCGTCTCACGAACATATTCCGGAACACGAATTCCCAAATATTCCAGCAAAATAA
TAATAACCTCACGTCTATTTTGCTTCCTAAAGATTCCAGTGGACAGGAGTTTCTTCTGTCACAGACGCTT
GACGCGGATGCTTTAACAAGTTTTCACTCTAACACACTAGTTTTTAATCAATTGGTGAATGAACTGACCC
AATGTATCGAAAGCACAGCAACATCCATAGTGTTAGAGTCTCTAATAAATGAATCATTCCATTTCATAAT
GAACAAGGTCGGCATAAAGACAATAGCCAAGAAAAAACCTGGCCAAGAAGATCAGCAACAGTATCAAATG
GCAGTTTTCGCTATGTCGATGAAAGACTGTTGCCAAGAAATGCTTCAAACAACTGCCGGGTCTTCCCATA
GCGGCAGCGTGAACGAATACCTGGCCACTCTGGATTCTGTGCAGCCGCTCGATGATCTGAGCGCCAGCGT
ATACAGCAACTTTGGCGTCTCCAGCTCGTTTTCCTTCAAGCCTGCTAGCGGTAAACCAATTCCAAATCCA
TTGTTGGGTTTGGATTCTACTCCTAGCGGTAAACCAATTCCAAATCCATTGTTGGGTTTGGATTCTACTC
CTAGCGGTAAACCAATTCCAAATCCATTGTTGGGTTTGGATTCTACTCCTAGCGGTAAACCAATTCCAAA
TCCATTGTTGGGTTTGGATTCTACTCCTAGGGGAAAGTCTTACCCAACTGTGAGTGCTGATTACCAGGAC
GCCGTTGAGAAGGCGAAGAAGAAGCTCAGAGGCTTCATCGCTGAGAAGAGATGCGCTCCTCTAATGCTCC
GTTTGGCATTCCACTCTGCTGGAACCTTTGACAAGGGCACGAAGACCGGTGGACCCTTCGGAACCATCAA
GCACCCTGCCGAACTGGCTCACAGCGCTAACAACGGTCTTGACATCGCTGTTAGGCTTTTGGAGCCACTC
AAGGCGGAGTTCCCTATTTTGAGCTACGCCGATTTCTACCAGTTGGCTGGCGTTGTTGCCGTTGAGGTCA
CGGGTGGACCTAAGGTTCCATTCCACCCTGGAAGAGAGGACAAGCCTGAGCCACCACCAGAGGGTCGCTT
GCCCGATCCCACTAAGGGTTCTGACCATTTGAGAGATGTGTTTGGCAAAGCTATGGGGCTTACTGACCAA
GATATCGTTGCTCTATCTGGGGGTCACACTATTGGAGCTGCACACAAGGAGCGTTCTGGATTTGAGGGTC
CCTGGACCTCTAATCCTCTTATTTTCGACAACTCATACTTCACGGAGTTGTTGAGTGGTGAGAAGGAAGG
TCTCCTTCAGCTACCTTCTGACAAGGCTCTTTTGTCTGACCCTGTATTCCGCCCTCTCGTTGACAAATAT
GCAGCGGACGAAGATGCCTTCTTTGCTGATTACGCTGAGGCTCACCAAAAGCTTTCCGAGCTTGGGTTTG
CTGATGCCCTGCAGCTGCCTCCCCTGGAGCGCCTGACCCTGGACGCTCAGTGCAGATCTTGAGGCGCGCC
ACTTCTAAATAAGCGAATTTCTTATGATTTATGATTTTTATTATTAAATAAGTTATAAAAAAAATAAGTG
TATACAAATTTTAAAGTGACTCTTAGGTTTTAAAACGAAAATTCTTATTCTTGAGTAACTCTTTCCTGTA
GGTCAGGTTGCTTTCTCAGGTATAGTATGAGGTCGCTCTTATTGACCACACCTCTACCGGCAGATCCGCT
AGGGATAACAGGGTAATATCTGCAGGTCGACAACCCTTAATATAACTTCGTATAATGTATGCTATACGAA
GTTATTAGGTCTAGAGATCCCAATACAACAGATCACGTGATCTTTTTGTAAGATGAAGTTGAAGTAGTGT
TGCACCGTGCCAATGCAGGTGGCTATTAGATTAAATATGTGATTTGTTCTATTAAGTTTCCTGTATAATT
AATGGGGAGCGCTGATTCTCTTTTGGTACGCTTCCCATCCAGCATTTCTGTATCTTTCACCTTCAACCTT
AGGATCTCTACCCTTGGCGAAAAGTCCTCTGCCAACAATGATGATATCTGATCCACCACTTACAACTTCG
TCGACGGTTCTGTACTGCTGACCCAATGCATCGCCTTTGTCGTCTAAACCTACACCTGGGGTCATGATTA
GCCAATCAAACCCTTCTTCTCTTCCTCCCATATCGTTCTGAGCAATGAACCCAATAACGAAATCTTTATC
ACTCTTTGCAATATCAACGGTACCCTTAGTATATTCACCGTGTGCTAGAGAACCCTTGGAAGACAATTCA
GCAAGCATCAATAATCCCCTTGGTTCTTTGGTGACCTCTTGCGCACCTTGTTTCAAGCCAGCAACAATAC
CAGCACCAGTAACCCCGTGGGCGTTGGTGATATCAGACCATTCTGCGATACGGTAAACGCCCGATGTATA
TTGTAATTTGACTGTGTTACCGATATCGGCGAATTTTCTGTCCTCAAATATCAAGAACTTGTATTTCTCT
GCCAATGCTTTCAATGGAACGACAGTACCCTCATAACTGAAATCATCCAAGATATCAACGTGTGTTTTCA
AAAGGCAAATGTATGGACCCAACGTTTCAACAAGTTTCAATAGCTCATCAGTCGAACGAACGTCAAGAGA
AGCACACAAATTGGTCTTCTTTTCATCCATTAAACGTAAAAGTTTCGATGCAACCGGACTTGCATGAGTC
TCAGCTCTACTGGTATATGATTTTGTGGACATGGTGCAACTAATTGACGGGAGTGTATTGACGCTGGCGT
ACTGGCTTTCACAAAATGGCCCAATCACAACCACATCTTAGATAGTTGAAATGACTTTAGATAACATCAA
TTGAGATGAGCTTAATCATGTCAAAGCTAAAAGTGTCACCATGAACGACAATTCTTAAGCAAATCACGTG
ATATAGATCCACGAATAACCACCATTTGATGCTCGAGGCAAGTAATGTGTGTAAAAAAATGCGTTACCAC
CATCCAATGCAGACCGATCTTCTACCCAGAATCACATATATTTATGTACCGAGTACCTTTTTTCTATCTT
CCAATTGCTTCTCCCATATGATTGTCTCCGTAAGCTCGAAATTTCTAAGTTGGATTTTAATCTTCACGCA
GGATGACAGTTCGATGAGCTTCTGAGGAGTGTTTAGAACATAATCATTTATCCATGGTCTATCTCTTCTT
GTCGCTTTTTCTCCTCGATAGAACCTAAATAAAACGAGCTCTCGAGAACCCTTAATATAACTTCGTATAA
TGTATGCTATACGAAGTTATTAGGTGATATCAGATCCACTAGTGGCCTATGCGGCCGCGGATCTGCCGGT
CTCCCTATAGTGAGTCGTATTAATTTCGATAAGCCAGGTTAACCTGCATTAATGAATCGGCCAACGCGCG
GGGAGAGGCGGTTTGCGTATTGGGCGCTCTTCCGCTTCCTCGCTCACTGACTCGCTGCGCTCGGTCGTTC
GGCTGCGGCGAGCGGTATCAGCTCACTCAAAGGCGGTAATACGGTTATCCACAGAATCAGGGGATAACGC
AGGAAAGAACATGTGAGCAAAAGGCCAGCAAAAGGCCAGGAACCGTAAAAAGGCCGCGTTGCTGGCGTTT
TTCCATAGGCTCCGCCCCCCTGACGAGCATCACAAAAATCGACGCTCAAGTCAGAGGTGGCGAAACCCGA
CAGGACTATAAAGATACCAGGCGTTTCCCCCTGGAAGCTCCCTCGTGCGCTCTCCTGTTCCGACCCTGCC
GCTTACCGGATACCTGTCCGCCTTTCTCCCTTCGGGAAGCGTGGCGCTTTCTCATAGCTCACGCTGTAGG
TATCTCAGTTCGGTGTAGGTCGTTCGCTCCAAGCTGGGCTGTGTGCACGAACCCCCCGTTCAGCCCGACC
GCTGCGCCTTATCCGGTAACTATCGTCTTGAGTCCAACCCGGTAAGACACGACTTATCGCCACTGGCAGC
AGCCACTGGTAACAGGATTAGCAGAGCGAGGTATGTAGGCGGTGCTACAGAGTTCTTGAAGTGGTGGCCT
AACTACGGCTACACTAGAAGAACAGTATTTGGTATCTGCGCTCTGCTGAAGCCAGTTACCTTCGGAAAAA
GAGTTGGTAGCTCTTGATCCGGCAAACAAACCACCGCTGGTAGCGGTGGTTTTTTTGTTTGCAAGCAGCA
GATTACGCGCAGAAAAAAAGGATCTCAAGAAGATCCTTTGATCTTTTCTACGGGGTCTGACGCTCAGTGG
AACGAAAACTCACGTTAAGGGATTTTGGTCATGAGATTATCAAAAAGGATCTTCACCTAGATCCTTTTAA
ATTAAAAATGAAGTTTTAAATCAATCTAAAGTATATATGAGTAAACTTGGTCTGACAGTTACCAATGCTT
AATCAGTGAGGCACCTATCTCAGCGATCTGTCTATTTCGTTCATCCATAGTTGCCTGACTCCCCGTCGTG
TAGATAACTACGATACGGGAGGGCTTACCATCTGGCCCCAGTGCTGCAATGATACCGCGAGACCCACGCT
CACCGGCTCCAGATTTATCAGCAATAAACCAGCCAGCCGGAAGGGCCGAGCGCAGAAGTGGTCCTGCAAC
TTTATCCGCCTCCATCCAGTCTATTAATTGTTGCCGGGAAGCTAGAGTAAGTAGTTCGCCAGTTAATAGT
TTGCGCAACGTTGTTGCCATTGCTACAGGCATCGTGGTGTCACGCTCGTCGTTTGGTATGGCTTCATTCA
GCTCCGGTTCCCAACGATCAAGGCGAGTTACATGATCCCCCATGTTGTGCAAAAAAGCGGTTAGCTCCTT
CGGTCCTCCGATCGTTGTCAGAAGTAAGTTGGCCGCAGTGTTATCACTCATGGTTATGGCAGCACTGCAT
AATTCTCTTACTGTCATGCCATCCGTAAGATGCTTTTCTGTGACTGGTGAGTACTCAACCAAGTCATTCT
GAGAATAGTGTATGCGGCGACCGAGTTGCTCTTGCCCGGCGTCAATACGGGATAATACCGCGCCACATAG
CAGAACTTTAAAAGTGCTCATCATTGGAAAACGTTCTTCGGGGCGAAAACTCTCAAGGATCTTACCGCTG
TTGAGATCCAGTTCGATGTAACCCACTCGTGCACCCAACTGATCTTCAGCATCTTTTACTTTCACCAGCG
TTTCTGGGTGAGCAAAAACAGGAAGGCAAAATGCCGCAAAAAAGGGAATAAGGGCGACACGGAAATGTTG
AATACTCATACTCTTCCTTTTTCAATATTATTGAAGCATTTATCAGGGTTATTGTCTCATGAGCGGATAC
ATATTTGAATGTATTTAGAAAAATAAACAAATAGGGGTTCCGCGCACATTTCCCCGAAAAGTGCCACCTG
ACGTCTAAGAAACCATTATTATCATGACATTAACCTATAAAAATAGGCGTATCACGAGGCCCTTTCGTCT
CGCGCGTTTCGGTGATGACGGTGAAAACCTCTGACACATGCAGCTCCCGGAGACGGTCACAGCTTGTCTG
TAAGCGGATGCCGGGAGCAGACAAGCCCGTCAGGGCGCGTCAGCGGGTGTTGGCGGGTGTCGGGGCTGGC
TTAACTATGCGGCATCAGAGCAGATTGTACTGAGAGTGCACCATATGGACATATTGTCGTTAGAACGCGG
CTACAATTAATACATAACCTTATGTATCATACACATACGATTTAGGTGACACTATA
